Addgene plasmid #48566: pFUSB4_TACG
Depositing lab: Stephen Ekker. Depositing organization: Mayo Foundation for Medical Education and Research. Publication: High Efficiency In Vivo Genome Engineering with a Simplified 15-RVD GoldyTALEN Design. Ma AC, Lee HB, Clark KJ, Ekker SC. PLoS One. 2013 May 29;8(5):e65259. doi: 10.1371/journal.pone.0065259. Print 2013. PubMed 23734242.
Backbone
  Vector backbone: pFUS_B4
  Vector type: Mammalian Expression, TALEN
Growth in bacteria
  Bacterial resistance: Spectinomycin, 50 μg/mL
  Growth temperature: 37°C
  Growth strain: Top10
  Copy number: Unknown
Gene/Insert
  Gene/Insert name: RVD sequence: NG NI HD NN
  Species: Synthetic
  Cloning method: Unknown
  Sequencing primers: 5′ ttgatgcctggcagttccct; 3′ cgaaccgaacaggcttatgt
Terms and licenses: Academic/Nonprofit Terms; Industry Terms: Not Available to Industry
Depositor comments: Plasmid was created using Golden Gate cloning.
How to cite: pFUSB4_TACG was a gift from Stephen Ekker (Addgene plasmid # 48566 ; http://n2t.net/addgene:48566 ; RRID:Addgene_48566)
