[The description below was written by a language model from this plasmid's Addgene catalogue record and pLannotate feature annotations shown in this document.]
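Description:
pFUSB4_TACG is a small (about 2.9 kb) intermediate array plasmid for TALEN assembly, built on the pFUS_B4 backbone used in Golden Gate TALE construction. It carries a pre-assembled synthetic block of four TALE repeat modules with the repeat-variable diresidues NG, NI, HD and NN, which by the standard TALE recognition code correspond to the bases T, A, C and G given in the plasmid name. The depositor notes that the insert was made by Golden Gate cloning. Although the catalogue lists the vector type as mammalian expression and TALEN, the annotated features show no eukaryotic promoter, polyadenylation signal or nuclease domain. The plasmid is therefore best understood as a bacterial cloning intermediate rather than an expression construct in its own right.

The plasmid is propagated in E. coli from a high-copy ColE1/pUC-type origin. Selection is with spectinomycin through the aadA aminoglycoside adenylyltransferase gene (SmR), which sits downstream of a fragment of the class 1 integron Pc promoter and a short remnant of a gentamicin resistance gene. Only small fragments of lacZα and lacI remain, consistent with replacement of a blue/white screening cassette by the repeat array, and rrnB T1 and T2 terminators are also annotated. The automated annotation did not label the TALE repeats themselves, so the insert's exact position is not given in the feature table.

The associated publication describes a simplified 15-RVD GoldyTALEN design for in vivo genome engineering. In that context, a ready-made four-repeat module like this one would presumably be combined with other repeat arrays in a second Golden Gate step to build a complete TALEN in a final expression backbone, though the record does not spell out this workflow.
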