Features (pLannotate 1.2.2; 8 found; start..end, strand, type, name):
      3..39      -  CDS            lacZα (fragment): LacZα fragment of β-galactosidase; lacZ fragment
    596..619     +  promoter       Pc promoter (fragment): intI1 (promoter lies within the coding sequence); class 1 integron promoter
    795..851     +  CDS            GmR (fragment): gentamycin acetyltransferase; aacC1; confers resistance to gentamycin
    858..1649    +  CDS            SmR: aminoglycoside adenylyltransferase (Murphy, 1985); aadA; confers resistance to spectinomycin and streptomycin
   1742..2330    +  rep_origin     ori: high-copy-number ColE1/pMB1/pBR322/pUC origin of replication
   2513..2605    +  CDS            lacI (fragment): lac repressor; lacI; The lac repressor binds to the lac operator to inhibit transcription in E. coli. This inhibition can be relieved by adding lactose or isopropyl-β-D-thiogalactopyranoside (IPTG).
   2660..2687    -  terminator     rrnB T2 terminator: transcription terminator T2 from the E. coli rrnB gene
   2819..2862    +  terminator     rrnB T1 terminator: Escherichia coli rrnB; transcription terminator T1 from the E. coli rrnB gene
>Addgene plasmid #48566 | pFUSB4_TACG | depositor full sequence | sequence record 70266 | Full Sequence
ATGTTTTCCCAGTCACGACGTTGTAAAACGACGGCCAGTCTTAAGCGTCTCATGGCCTGACCCCGGACCA
AGTGGTGGCCTATCGCCAGCAACGGTGGCGGCAAGCAAGCGCTCGAAACGGTGCAGCGGCTGTTGCCGGT
GCTGTGCCAGGACCATGGCCTGACCCCGGACCAAGTGGTGGCTATCGCCAGCAACATTGGCGGCAAGCAA
GCGCTCGAAACGGTGCAGCGGCTGTTGCCGGTGCTGTGCCAGGACCATGGCCTGACTCCGGACCAAGTGG
TGGCTATCGCCAGCCACGATGGCGGCAAGCAAGCGCTCGAAACGGTGCAGCGGCTGTTGCCGGTGCTGTG
CCAGGACCATGGCCTGACCCCGGACCAAGTGGTGGCTATCGCCAGCAACAATGGCGGCAAGCAAGCGCTC
GAAACGGTGCAGCGGCTGTTGCCGGTGCTGTGCCAGGACCATGGCCTGACCCCGGACCAAGTGGTGGCTA
TCGAGACGTCTAGACCAGCCAGGACAGAAATGCCTCGACTTCGCTGCTACCCAAGGTTGCCGGGTGACGC
ACACCGTGGAAACGGATGAAGGCACGAACCCAGTGGACATAAGCCTGTTCGGTTCGTAAGCTGTAATGCA
AGTAGCGTATGCGCTCACGCAACTGGTCCAGAACCTTGACCGAACGCAGCGGTGGTAACGGCGCAGTGGC
GGTTTTCATGGCTTGTTATGACTGTTTTTTTGGGGTACAGTCTATGCCTCGGGCATCCAAGCAGCAAGCG
CGTTACGCCGTGGGTCGATGTTTGATGTTATGGAGCAGCAACGATGTTACGCAGCAGGGCAGTCGCCCTA
AAACAAAGTTAAACATTATGAGGGAAGCGGTGATCGCCGAAGTATCGACTCAACTATCAGAGGTAGTTGG
CGTCATCGAGCGCCATCTCGAACCGACGTTGCTGGCCGTACATTTGTACGGCTCCGCAGTGGATGGCGGC
CTGAAGCCACACAGTGATATTGATTTGCTGGTTACGGTGACCGTAAGGCTTGATGAAACAACGCGGCGAG
CTTTGATCAACGACCTTTTGGAAACTTCGGCTTCCCCTGGAGAGAGCGAGATTCTCCGCGCTGTAGAAGT
CACCATTGTTGTGCACGACGACATCATTCCGTGGCGTTATCCAGCTAAGCGCGAACTGCAATTTGGAGAA
TGGCAGCGCAATGACATTCTTGCAGGTATCTTCGAGCCAGCCACGATCGACATTGATCTGGCTATCTTGC
TGACAAAAGCAAGAGAACATAGCGTTGCCTTGGTAGGTCCAGCGGCGGAGGAACTCTTTGATCCGGTTCC
TGAACAGGATCTATTTGAGGCGCTAAATGAAACCTTAACGCTATGGAACTCGCCGCCCGACTGGGCTGGC
GATGAGCGAAATGTAGTGCTTACGTTGTCCCGCATTTGGTACAGCGCAGTAACCGGCAAAATCGCGCCGA
AGGATGTCGCTGCCGACTGGGCAATGGAGCGCCTGCCGGCCCAGTATCAGCCCGTCATACTTGAAGCTAG
ACAGGCTTATCTTGGACAAGAAGAAGATCGCTTGGCCTCGCGCGCAGATCAGTTGGAAGAATTTGTCCAC
TACGTGAAAGGCGAGATCACCAAGGTAGTCGGCAAATAACCCTCGAGCCACCCATGACCAAAATCCCTTA
ACGTGAGTTACGCGTCGTTCCACTGAGCGTCAGACCCCGTAGAAAAGATCAAAGGATCTTCTTGAGATCC
TTTTTTTCTGCGCGTAATCTGCTGCTTGCAAACAAAAAAACCACCGCTACCAGCGGTGGTTTGTTTGCCG
GATCAAGAGCTACCAACTCTTTTTCCGAAGGTAACTGGCTTCAGCAGAGCGCAGATACCAAATACTGTCC
TTCTAGTGTAGCCGTAGTTAGGCCACCACTTCAAGAACTCTGTAGCACCGCCTACATACCTCGCTCTGCT
AATCCTGTTACCAGTGGCTGCTGCCAGTGGCGATAAGTCGTGTCTTACCGGGTTGGACTCAAGACGATAG
TTACCGGATAAGGCGCAGCGGTCGGGCTGAACGGGGGGTTCGTGCACACAGCCCAGCTTGGAGCGAACGA
CCTACACCGAACTGAGATACCTACAGCGTGAGCATTGAGAAAGCGCCACGCTTCCCGAAGGGAGAAAGGC
GGACAGGTATCCGGTAAGCGGCAGGGTCGGAACAGGAGAGCGCACGAGGGAGCTTCCAGGGGGAAACGCC
TGGTATCTTTATAGTCCTGTCGGGTTTCGCCACCTCTGACTTGAGCGTCGATTTTTGTGATGCTCGTCAG
GGGGGCGGAGCCTATGGAAAAACGCCAGCAACGCGGCCTTTTTACGGTTCCTGGCCTTTTGCTGGCCTTT
TGCTCACATGTTCTTTCCTGCGTTATCCCCTGATTCTGTGGATAACCGTATTACCGCCTTTGAGTGAGCT
GATACCGCTCGCCGCAGCCGAACGACCGAGCGCAGCGAGTCAGTGAGCGAGGAAGCGGAAGAGCGCCCAA
TACGCAAACCGCCTCTCCCCGCGCGTTGGCCGATTCATTAATGCAGCTGGCACGACAGGTTTCCCGACTG
GAAAGCGGGCAGTGAGCGCAACGCAATTAATACGCGTACCGCTAGCCAGGAAGAGTTTGTAGAAACGCAA
AAAGGCCATCCGTCAGGATGGCCTTCTGCTTAGTTTGATGCCTGGCAGTTTATGGCGGGCGTCCTGCCCG
CCACCCTCCGGGCCGTTGCTTCACAACGTTCAAATCCGCTCCCGGCGGATTTGTCCTACTCAGGAGAGCG
TTCACCGACAAACAACAGATAAAACGAAAGGCCCAGTCTTCCGACTGAGCCTTTCGTTTTATTTGATGCC
TGGCAGTTCCCTACTCTCGCGTTAACGCTAGCATGG
