>Addgene plasmid #48566 | pFUSB4_TACG | addgene partial sequence | sequence record 71393 | pCR8_F1 5'-ttgatgcctggcagttccct-3'
TTGTAAAACGACGGCCAGTCTTAAGCGTCTCATGGCCTGACCCCGGACCAAGTGGTGGCTATCGCCAGCA
ACGGTGGCGGCAAGCAAGCGCTCGAAACGGTGCAGCGGCTGTTGCCGGTGCTGTGCCAGGACCATGGCCT
GACCCCGGACCAAGTGGTGGCTATCGCCAGCAACATTGGCGGCAAGCAAGCGCTCGAAACGGTGCAGCGG
CTGTTGCCGGTGCTGTGCCAGGACCATGGCCTGACTCCGGACCAAGTGGTGGCTATCGCCAGCCACGATG
GCGGCAAGCAAGCGCTCGAAACGGTGCAGCGGCTGTTGCCGGTGCTGTGCCAGGACCATGGCCTGACCCC
GGACCAAGTGGTGGCTATCGCCAGCAACAATGGCGGCAAGCAAGCGCTCGAAACGGTGCAGCGGCTGTTG
CCGGTGCTGTGCCAGGACCATGGCCTGACCCCGGACCAAGTGGTGGCTATCGAGACGTCTAGACCAGCCA
GGACAGAAATGCCTCGACTTCGCTGCTACCCAAGGTTGCCGGGTGACGCACACCGTGGAAACGGATGAAG
GCACGAACCCAGTGGACATAAGCCTGTTCGGTTCGTAAGCTGTAATGCAAGTAGCGTATGCGCTCACGCA
ACTGGTCCAGAACCTTGACCGAACGCAGCGGTGGTAACGGCGCAGTGGCGGTTTTCATGGCTTGTTATGA
CTGTTTTTTTGGGGTACAGTCTATGCCTCGGGCATCCAAGCAGCAAGCGCGTTACGCCGTGGGTCGATGT
TTGATGTTATGGAGCAGCAACGATGTTACGCAGCAGGGCAGTCGCCCTAAAACAAAGTTAAACATTATGA
